Addgene plasmid #192332: pSLIK BirA* zeo
Purpose: Lentiviral expression vector for an inducible 3xFLAG-BirA
Depositing lab: Kevin Janes. Depositing organization: University of Virginia. Publication: Nucleocytoplasmic transport of active HER2 causes fractional escape from the DCIS-like state. Wang L, Paudel BB, McKnight RA, Janes KA. Nat Commun. 2023 Apr 13;14(1):2110. doi: 10.1038/s41467-023-37914-x. PubMed 37055441.
Backbone
  Vector backbone: pSLIK zeo
  Backbone manufacturer: Addgene #25736
  Vector type: Lentiviral
Growth in bacteria
  Bacterial resistance: Ampicillin, 100 μg/mL
  Growth temperature: 30°C
  Growth strain: NEB Stable
  Copy number: High Copy
Gene/Insert
  Gene/Insert name: BirA*
  Species: Other
  Tag / fusion protein: 3xFLAG (N terminal on insert)
  Cloning method: Gateway Cloning
Terms and licenses: Academic/Nonprofit Terms; Industry Terms: Not Available to Industry
How to cite: pSLIK BirA* zeo was a gift from Kevin Janes (Addgene plasmid # 192332 ; http://n2t.net/addgene:192332 ; RRID:Addgene_192332)
