[The description below was written by a language model from this plasmid's Addgene catalogue record and pLannotate feature annotations shown in this document.]
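Description:
pSLIK BirA* zeo is a third-generation-style HIV-1 lentiviral expression vector built on the pSLIK zeo backbone, designed for doxycycline-inducible expression of a 3xFLAG-tagged promiscuous biotin ligase. It is propagated in E. coli through a high-copy ColE1/pUC-type origin with ampicillin resistance, and it also carries an f1 origin. The viral genome is transcribed from a CMV enhancer/promoter fused to a truncated 5' LTR. It contains the Ψ packaging signal with a partial gag sequence, the RRE for Rev-dependent nuclear export, the cPPT/CTS, a WPRE to boost transcript expression, and a truncated 3' LTR followed by a bGH polyadenylation signal.

The payload was introduced by Gateway cloning and lies between attB1 and attB2 sites. It consists of a tight TRE promoter (seven tet operators upstream of a minimal CMV promoter) driving BirA(R118G), the E. coli biotin protein ligase mutant also known as BirA* or BioID. The catalogue lists an N-terminal 3xFLAG tag, although the feature table does not annotate it separately. Downstream, a human UbC promoter drives a bicistronic cassette encoding the reverse tetracycline transactivator rtTA3, followed by an EMCV IRES and the Sh ble gene. A single integrated provirus therefore supplies both the doxycycline-responsive activator and Zeocin selection of transduced cells. A second SV40/EM7-driven Zeocin resistance cassette sits in the plasmid backbone outside the LTRs.

With no bait protein fused to it, the construct expresses the ligase alone upon doxycycline addition. That arrangement would suit use as a control in proximity-dependent biotinylation experiments, though the record itself states only inducible 3xFLAG-BirA expression as the purpose.
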