Features (pLannotate 1.2.2; 40 found; start..end, strand, type, name):
     31..83      -  misc_feature   bom (fragment): basis of mobility region from pBR322
    238..617     +  enhancer       CMV enhancer: human cytomegalovirus immediate early enhancer
    618..817     +  promoter       CMV promoter: human cytomegalovirus (CMV) immediate early promoter
    835..1015    +  LTR            5' LTR (truncated): truncated 5' long terminal repeat (LTR) from HIV-1
   1062..1187    +  misc_feature   HIV-1 Ψ: packaging signal of human immunodeficiency virus type 1
   1171..1534    +  CDS            HIV-1 gag (fragment): gag protein from human immunodeficiency virus 1; gag
   1680..1913    +  misc_feature   RRE: The Rev response element (RRE) of HIV-1 allows for Rev-dependent mRNA export from the nucleus to the cytoplasm.
   2290..2390    +  CDS            Rev (fragment): human immunodeficiency virus 1 (HIV-1) Rev protein; rev; enhances nuclear export of unspliced and incompletely spliced viral mRNAs
   2440..2557    +  misc_feature   cPPT/CTS: central polypurine tract and central termination sequence of HIV-1
   2614..2638    +  protein_bind   attB1: mutant version of attB; recombination site for the Gateway® BP reaction BP Clonase™
   2670..2984    +  promoter       tight TRE promoter: Tet-responsive promoter PTight, consisting of seven tet operator sequences followed by the minimal CMV promoter
   2991..3953    +  CDS            BirA(R118G): promiscuous R118G mutant of the E. coli biotin protein ligase (Cronan, 2005) also known as BirA* or BioID
   3959..3983    -  protein_bind   attB2: mutant version of attB; recombination site for the Gateway® BP reaction BP Clonase™
   4033..5244    +  promoter       UbC promoter: human ubiquitin C promoter
   5303..6000    +  CDS            rtTA3 (fragment): reverse tetracycline transactivator 3 activates expression from Tet-responsive promoters in the presence of doxycycline
   5930..6040    +  CDS            VP48: 3 tandem repeats of the minimal activation domain of herpes simplex virus VP16 (Cheng et al., 2013)
   6198..6660    +  misc_feature   IRES: internal ribosome entry site (IRES) of the encephalomyocarditis virus (EMCV)
   6682..6729    +  promoter       EM7 promoter: synthetic bacterial promoter&nbsp
   6748..7122    +  CDS            BleoR: antibiotic-binding protein; Sh ble from Streptoalloteichus hindustanus; confers resistance to bleomycin, phleomycin, and Zeocin™
   7156..7239    +  CDS            large T antigen (fragment): large T antigen from SV40 (simian virus 40)
   7273..7296    +  misc_feature   MCS (fragment): pBluescript multiple cloning site
   7296..7884    +  misc_feature   WPRE: woodchuck hepatitis virus posttranscriptional regulatory element
   7885..7904    +  misc_feature   MCS (fragment): pBluescript multiple cloning site
   7906..8406    +  CDS            nef (fragment): NEF_HV1LA - Experimental evidence at protein level: Swiss-Prot protein existence level 1. Extracellular Nef protein targets CD4(+) T-lymphocytes for apoptosis by interacting with CXCR4 surface receptors. From Human immunodeficiency virus type 1 group M subtype B (isolate Lai) (HIV-1).
   8413..8593    +  LTR            5' LTR (truncated): truncated 5' long terminal repeat (LTR) from HIV-1
   8625..8849    +  polyA_signal   bGH poly(A) signal: bovine growth hormone polyadenylation signal
   8853..8874    +  promoter       SV40 promoter (fragment): SV40 enhancer and early promoter
   8895..9323    +  rep_origin     f1 ori (sequence partly withheld): f1 bacteriophage origin of replication; arrow indicates direction of (+) strand synthesis
   9337..9666    +  promoter       SV40 promoter: SV40 enhancer and early promoter
   9714..9761    +  promoter       EM7 promoter: synthetic bacterial promoter&nbsp
   9780..10154   +  CDS            BleoR: antibiotic-binding protein; Sh ble from Streptoalloteichus hindustanus; confers resistance to bleomycin, phleomycin, and Zeocin™
  10164..10289   +  CDS            ble (fragment): BLE_KLEPN - Experimental evidence at protein level: Swiss-Prot protein existence level 1. Binding protein with a strong affinity to the bleomycin family of antibiotics. Binds to CL990; an antimitotic-antibiotic compound. From Klebsiella pneumoniae.
  10284..10405   +  polyA_signal   SV40 poly(A) signal: SV40 polyadenylation signal
  10476..10498   -  protein_bind   lac operator (fragment): The lac repressor binds to the lac operator to inhibit transcription in E. coli. This inhibition can be relieved by adding lactose or isopropyl-β-D-thiogalactopyranoside (IPTG). lac repressor encoded by lacI
  10502..10532   -  promoter       lac promoter: promoter for the E. coli lac operon
  10547..10568   -  protein_bind   CAP binding site: CAP binding activates transcription in the presence of cAMP. E. coli catabolite activator protein
  10581..10673   -  CDS            lacI (fragment): lac repressor; lacI; The lac repressor binds to the lac operator to inhibit transcription in E. coli. This inhibition can be relieved by adding lactose or isopropyl-β-D-thiogalactopyranoside (IPTG).
  10856..11444   -  rep_origin     ori: high-copy-number ColE1/pMB1/pBR322/pUC origin of replication
  11615..12475   -  CDS            AmpR: β-lactamase; bla; confers resistance to ampicillin, carbenicillin, and related antibiotics
  12476..12580   -  promoter       AmpR promoter: bla
>Addgene plasmid #192332 | pSLIK BirA* zeo | addgene full sequence | sequence record 375847 | Addgene NGS Result
GTCGACGGATCGGGAGATCTCCCGATCCCCTATGGTGCACTCTCAGTACAATCTGCTCTGATGCCGCATA
GTTAAGCCAGTATCTGCTCCCTGCTTGTGTGTTGGAGGTCGCTGAGTAGTGCGCGAGCAAAATTTAAGCT
ACAACAAGGCAAGGCTTGACCGACAATTGCATGAAGAATCTGCTTAGGGTTAGGCGTTTTGCGCTGCTTC
GCGATGTACGGGCCAGATATACGCGTTGACATTGATTATTGACTAGTTATTAATAGTAATCAATTACGGG
GTCATTAGTTCATAGCCCATATATGGAGTTCCGCGTTACATAACTTACGGTAAATGGCCCGCCTGGCTGA
CCGCCCAACGACCCCCGCCCATTGACGTCAATAATGACGTATGTTCCCATAGTAACGCCAATAGGGACTT
TCCATTGACGTCAATGGGTGGAGTATTTACGGTAAACTGCCCACTTGGCAGTACATCAAGTGTATCATAT
GCCAAGTACGCCCCCTATTGACGTCAATGACGGTAAATGGCCCGCCTGGCATTATGCCCAGTACATGACC
TTATGGGACTTTCCTACTTGGCAGTACATCTACGTATTAGTCATCGCTATTACCATGGTGATGCGGTTTT
GGCAGTACATCAATGGGCGTGGATAGCGGTTTGACTCACGGGGATTTCCAAGTCTCCACCCCATTGACGT
CAATGGGAGTTTGTTTTGGCACCAAAATCAACGGGACTTTCCAAAATGTCGTAACAACTCCGCCCCATTG
ACGCAAATGGGCGGTAGGCGTGTACGGTGGGAGGTCTATATAAGCAGCGCGTTTTGCCTGTACTGGGTCT
CTCTGGTTAGACCAGATCTGAGCCTGGGAGCTCTCTGGCTAACTAGGGAACCCACTGCTTAAGCCTCAAT
AAAGCTTGCCTTGAGTGCTTCAAGTAGTGTGTGCCCGTCTGTTGTGTGACTCTGGTAACTAGAGATCCCT
CAGACCCTTTTAGTCAGTGTGGAAAATCTCTAGCAGTGGCGCCCGAACAGGGACTTGAAAGCGAAAGGGA
AACCAGAGGAGCTCTCTCGACGCAGGACTCGGCTTGCTGAAGCGCGCACGGCAAGAGGCGAGGGGCGGCG
ACTGGTGAGTACGCCAAAAATTTTGACTAGCGGAGGCTAGAAGGAGAGAGATGGGTGCGAGAGCGTCAGT
ATTAAGCGGGGGAGAATTAGATCGCGATGGGAAAAAATTCGGTTAAGGCCAGGGGGAAAGAAAAAATATA
AATTAAAACATATAGTATGGGCAAGCAGGGAGCTAGAACGATTCGCAGTTAATCCTGGCCTGTTAGAAAC
ATCAGAAGGCTGTAGACAAATACTGGGACAGCTACAACCATCCCTTCAGACAGGATCAGAAGAACTTAGA
TCATTATATAATACAGTAGCAACCCTCTATTGTGTGCATCAAAGGATAGAGATAAAAGACACCAAGGAAG
CTTTAGACAAGATAGAGGAAGAGCAAAACAAAAGTAAGACCACCGCACAGCAAGCGGCCGCTGATCTTCA
GACCTGGAGGAGGAGATATGAGGGACAATTGGAGAAGTGAATTATATAAATATAAAGTAGTAAAAATTGA
ACCATTAGGAGTAGCACCCACCAAGGCAAAGAGAAGAGTGGTGCAGAGAGAAAAAAGAGCAGTGGGAATA
GGAGCTTTGTTCCTTGGGTTCTTGGGAGCAGCAGGAAGCACTATGGGCGCAGCGTCAATGACGCTGACGG
TACAGGCCAGACAATTATTGTCTGGTATAGTGCAGCAGCAGAACAATTTGCTGAGGGCTATTGAGGCGCA
ACAGCATCTGTTGCAACTCACAGTCTGGGGCATCAAGCAGCTCCAGGCAAGAATCCTGGCTGTGGAAAGA
TACCTAAAGGATCAACAGCTCCTGGGGATTTGGGGTTGCTCTGGAAAACTCATTTGCACCACTGCTGTGC
CTTGGAATGCTAGTTGGAGTAATAAATCTCTGGAACAGATTTGGAATCACACGACCTGGATGGAGTGGGA
CAGAGAAATTAACAATTACACAAGCTTAATACACTCCTTAATTGAAGAATCGCAAAACCAGCAAGAAAAG
AATGAACAAGAATTATTGGAATTAGATAAATGGGCAAGTTTGTGGAATTGGTTTAACATAACAAATTGGC
TGTGGTATATAAAATTATTCATAATGATAGTAGGAGGCTTGGTAGGTTTAAGAATAGTTTTTGCTGTACT
TTCTATAGTGAATAGAGTTAGGCAGGGATATTCACCATTATCGTTTCAGACCCACCTCCCAACCCCGAGG
GGACCCGACAGGCCCGAAGGAATAGAAGAAGAAGGTGGAGAGAGAGACAGAGACAGATCCATTCGATTAG
TGAACGGATCGGCACTGCGTGCGCCAATTCTGCAGACAAATGGCAGTATTCATCCACAATTTTAAAAGAA
AAGGGGGGATTGGGGGGTACAGTGCAGGGGAAAGAATAGTAGACATAATAGCAACAGACATACAAACTAA
AGAATTACAAAAACAAATTACAAAAATTCAAAATTTTCGGGTTTATTACAGGGACAGCAGAGATCCAGTT
TGGTTAATTCTAGACAGTTATCAACAAGTTTGTACAAAAAAGCAGGCTTTAAAGGAACCAATTCAGTCGA
CTGGATCCCGAGTTTACTCCCTATCAGTGATAGAGAACGTATGTCGAGTTTACTCCCTATCAGTGATAGA
GAACGATGTCGAGTTTACTCCCTATCAGTGATAGAGAACGTATGTCGAGTTTACTCCCTATCAGTGATAG
AGAACGTATGTCGAGTTTACTCCCTATCAGTGATAGAGAACGTATGTCGAGTTTATCCCTATCAGTGATA
GAGAACGTATGTCGAGTTTACTCCCTATCAGTGATAGAGAACGTATGTCGAGGTAGGCGTGTACGGTGGG
AGGCCTATATAAGCAGAGCTCGTTTAGTGAACCGTCAGATCGCCACTAGAATGAAGGACAACACCGTGCC
CCTGAAGCTGATCGCCCTGCTGGCCAACGGCGAGTTCCACTCTGGCGAGCAGCTGGGAGAGACCCTGGGA
ATGAGCAGAGCCGCCATCAACAAGCACATCCAGACACTGAGAGACTGGGGAGTGGACGTGTTCACCGTGC
CTGGCAAGGGCTACAGCCTGCCTGAGCCTATCCAGCTGCTGAACGCCAAGCAGATCCTGGGACAGCTGGA
TGGCGGAAGCGTGGCCGTGCTGCCTGTGATCGACTCCACCAATCAGTACCTGCTGGACAGAATCGGAGAG
CTGAAGTCCGGCGACGCCTGCATCGCCGAGTACCAGCAGGCTGGCAGAGGAGGCAGAGGACGGAAGTGGT
TCAGCCCATTCGGAGCCAACCTGTACCTGTCCATGTTCTGGAGACTGGAGCAGGGACCTGCTGCTGCCAT
CGGACTGAGTCTGGTGATCGGAATCGTGATGGCCGAGGTGCTGAGAAAGCTGGGAGCCGACAAGGTGAGA
GTGAAGTGGCCTAATGACCTGTACCTCCAGGACCGCAAGCTGGCTGGCATCCTGGTGGAGCTGACAGGCA
AGACAGGCGATGCCGCTCAGATCGTGATCGGAGCCGGAATCAACATGGCCATGAGAAGAGTGGAGGAGAG
CGTGGTGAACCAGGGCTGGATCACCCTGCAGGAGGCTGGCATCAACCTGGACCGGAACACCCTGGCCGCC
ATGCTGATCAGAGAGCTGAGAGCCGCTCTGGAGCTGTTCGAGCAGGAGGGACTGGCTCCTTACCTGAGCA
GATGGGAGAAGCTGGACAACTTCATCAACAGACCTGTGAAGCTGATCATCGGCGACAAGGAAATCTTCGG
CATCTCCAGAGGAATCGACAAGCAGGGAGCTCTGCTGCTGGAGCAGGACGGAATCATCAAGCCCTGGATG
GGCGGAGAAATCTCCCTGAGAAGCGCAGAGAAGACTAGACCCAGCTTTCTTGTACAAAGTGGTTGATAAC
ATCTCGAGCCATAAAGATGGTTAATTAACCCACCCAAGATCTGGCCTCCGCGCCGGGTTTTGGCGCCTCC
CGCGGGCGCCCCCCTCCTCACGGCGAGCGCTGCCACGTCAGACGAAGGGCGCAGCGAGCGTCCTGATCCT
TCCGCCCGGACGCTCAGGACAGCGGCCCGCTGCTCATAAGACTCGGCCTTAGAACCCCAGTATCAGCAGA
AGGACATTTTAGGACGGGACTTGGGTGACTCTAGGGCACTGGTTTTCTTTCCAGAGAGCGGAACAGGCGA
GGAAAAGTAGTCCCTTCTCGGCGATTCTGCGGAGGGATCTCCGTGGGGCGGTGAACGCCGATGATTATAT
AAGGACGCGCCGGGTGTGGCACAGCTAGTTCCGTCGCAGCCGGGATTTGGGTCGCGGTTCTTGTTTGTGG
ATCGCTGTGATCGTCACTTGGTGAGTAGCGGGCTGCTGGGCTGGCCGGGGCTTTCGTGGCCGCCGGGCCG
CTCGGTGGGACGGAAGCGTGTGGAGAGACCGCCAAGGGCTGTAGTCTGGGTCCGCGAGCAAGGTTGCCCT
GAACTGGGGGTTGGGGGGAGCGCAGCAAAATGGCGGCTGTTCCCGAGTCTTGAATGGAAGACGCTTGTGA
GGCGGGCTGTGAGGTCGTTGAAACAAGGTGGGGGGCATGGTGGGCGGCAAGAACCCAAGGTCTTGAGGCC
TTCGCTAATGCGGGAAAGCTCTTATTCGGGTGAGATGGGCTGGGGCACCATCTGGGGACCCTGACGTGAA
GTTTGTCACTGACTGGAGAACTCGGTTTGTCGTCTGTTGCGGGGGCGGCAGTTATGGCGGTGCCGTTGGG
CAGTGCACCCGTACCTTTGGGAGCGCGCGCCCTCGTCGTGTCGTGACGTCACCCGTTCTGTTGGCTTATA
ATGCAGGGTGGGGCCACCTGCCGGTAGGTGTGCGGTAGGCTTTTCTCCGTCGCAGGACGCAGGGTTCGGG
CCTAGGGTAGGCTCTCCTGAATCGACAGGCGCCGGACCTCTGGTGAGGGGAGGGATAAGTGAGGCGTCAG
TTTCTTTGGTCGGTTTTATGTACCTATCTTCTTAAGTAGCTGAAGCTCCGGTTTTGAACTATGCGCTCGG
GGTTGGCGAGTGTGTTTTGTGAAGTTTTTTAGGCACCTTTTGAAATGTAATCATTTGGGTCAATATGTAA
TTTTCAGTGTTAGACTAGTAAATTGTCCGCTAAATTCTGGCCGTTTTTGGCTTTTTTGTTAGACGAAGCT
TGGTACCGAGCTCGGATCTCCACCCCGTACCGGTCCTGCAGTCGAATTCACCATGTCTAGACTGGACAAG
AGCAAAGTCATAAACGGAGCTCTGGAATTACTCAATGGTGTCGGTATCGAAGGCCTGACGACAAGGAAAC
TCGCTCAAAAGCTGGGAGTTGAGCAGCCTACCCTGTACTGGCACGTGAAGAACAAGCGGGCCCTGCTCGA
TGCCCTGCCAATCGAGATGCTGGACAGGCATCATACCCACTTCTGCCCCCTGGAAGGCGAGTCATGGCAA
GACTTTCTGCGGAACAACGCCAAGTCATACCGCTGTGCTCTCCTCTCACATCGCGACGGGGCTAAAGTGC
ATCTCGGCACCCGCCCAACAGAGAAACAGTACGAAACCCTGGAAAATCAGCTCGCGTTCCTGTGTCAGCA
AGGCTTCTCCCTGGAGAACGCACTGTACGCTCTGTCCGCCGTGGGCCACTTTACACTGGGCTGCGTATTG
GAGGAACAGGAGCATCAAGTAGCAAAAGAGGAAAGAGAGACACCTACCACCGATTCTATGCCCCCACTTC
TGAGACAAGCAATTGAGCTGTTCGACCGGCAGGGAGCCGAACCTGCCTTCCTTTTCGGCCTGGAACTAAT
CATATGTGGCCTGGAGAAACAGCTAAAGTGCGAAAGCGGCGGGCCGACCGACGCCCTTGACGATTTTGAC
TTAGACATGCTCCCAGCCGATGCCCTTGACGACTTTGACCTTGATATGCTGCCTGCTGACGCTCTTGACG
ATTTTGACCTTGACATGCTCCCCGGGTAACTAAGTAAGGATCCGCGGCCGCACTAGAGGAATTCCGCCCC
TCTCCCYCCCCCCCCCCTAACGTTACTGGCCGAAGCCGCTTGGAATAAGGCCGGTGTGCGTTTGTCTATA
TGTTATTTTCCACCATATTGCCGTCTTTTGGCAATGTGAGGGCCCGGAAACCTGGCCCTGTCTTCTTGAC
GAGCATTCCTAGGGGTCTTTCCCCTCTCGCCAAAGGAATGCAAGGTCTGTTGAATGTCGTGAAGGAAGCA
GTTCCTCTGGAAGCTTCTTGAAGACAAACAACGTCTGTAGCGACCCTTTGCAGGCAGCGGAACCCCCCAC
CTGGCGACAGGTGCCTCTGCGGCCAAAAGCCACGTGTATAAGATACACCTGCAAAGGCGGCACAACCCCA
GTGCCACGTTGTGAGTTGGATAGTTGTGGAAAGAGTCAAATGGCTCTCCTCAAGCGTATTCAACAAGGGG
CTGAAGGATGCCCAGAAGGTACCCCATTGTATGGGATCTGATCTGGGGCCTCGGTGCACATGCTTTACAT
GTGTTTAGTCGAGGTTAAAAAAACGTCTAGGCCCCCCGAACCACGGGGACGTGGTTTTCCTTTGAAAAAC
ACGATGATAAGCTTACCGGTACGCGTGATGTGTTGACAATTAATCATCGGCATAGTATATCGGCATAGTA
TAATACGACAAGGTGAGGAACTAAACCATGGCCAAGTTGACCAGTGCCGTTCCGGTGCTCACCGCGCGCG
ACGTCGCCGGAGCGGTCGAGTTCTGGACCGACCGGCTCGGGTTCTCCCGGGACTTCGTGGAGGACGACTT
CGCCGGTGTGGTCCGGGACGACGTGACCCTGTTCATCAGCGCGGTCCAGGACCAGGTGGTGCCGGACAAC
ACCCTGGCCTGGGTGTGGGTGCGCGGCCTGGACGAGCTGTACGCCGAGTGGTCGGAGGTCGTGTCCACGA
ACTTCCGGGACGCCTCCGGGCCGGCCATGACCGAGATCGGCGAGCAGCCGTGGGGGCGGGAGTTCGCCCT
GCGCGACCCGGCCGGCAACTGCGTGCACTTCGTGGCCGAGGAGCAGGACTGACACATCTGTACAAGTAAA
GCGGCCGCGACTCTAGATCATAATCAGCCATACCACATTTGTAGAGGTTTTACTTGCTTTAAAAAACCTC
CCACACCTCCCCCTGAACCTGAAACATAAAATGAATGCAATTGTTGTTGTTTAGTCCCTCCCAATTCGAT
ATCAAGCTTATCGATAATCAACCTCTGGATTACAAAATTTGTGAAAGATTGACTGGTATTCTTAACTATG
TTGCTCCTTTTACGCTATGTGGATACGCTGCTTTAATGCCTTTGTATCATGCTATTGCTTCCCGTATGGC
TTTCATTTTCTCCTCCTTGTATAAATCCTGGTTGCTGTCTCTTTATGAGGAGTTGTGGCCCGTTGTCAGG
CAACGTGGCGTGGTGTGCACTGTGTTTGCTGACGCAACCCCCACTGGTTGGGGCATTGCCACCACCTGTC
AGCTCCTTTCCGGGACTTTCGCTTTCCCCCTCCCTATTGCCACGGCGGAACTCATCGCCGCCTGCCTTGC
CCGCTGCTGGACAGGGGCTCGGCTGTTGGGCACTGACAATTCCGTGGTGTTGTCGGGGAAATCATCGTCC
TTTCCTTGGCTGCTCGCCTGTGTTGCCACCTGGATTCTGCGCGGGACGTCCTTCTGCTACGTCCCTTCGG
CCCTCAATCCAGCGGACCTTCCTTCCCGCGGCCTGCTGCCGGCTCTGCGGCCTCTTCCGCGTCTTCGCCT
TCGCCCTCAGACGAGTCGGATCTCCCTTTGGGCCGCCTCCCCGCATCGATACCGTCGACCTCGATCGAGA
CCTAGAAAAACATGGAGCAATCACAAGTAGCAATACAGCAGCTACCAATGCTGATTGTGCCTGGCTAGAA
GCACAAGAGGAGGAGGAGGTGGGTTTTCCAGTCACACCTCAGGTACCTTTAAGACCAATGACTTACAAGG
CAGCTGTAGATCTTAGCCACTTTTTAAAAGAAAAGGGGGGACTGGAAGGGCTAATTCACTCCCAACGAAG
ACAAGATATCCTTGATCTGTGGATCTACCACACACAAGGCTACTTCCCTGATTGGCAGAACTACACACCA
GGGCCAGGGATCAGATATCCACTGACCTTTGGATGGTGCTACAAGCTAGTACCAGTTGAGCAAGAGAAGG
TAGAAGAAGCCAATGAAGGAGAGAACACCCGCTTGTTACACCCTGTGAGCCTGCATGGGATGGATGACCC
GGAGAGAGAAGTATTAGAGTGGAGGTTTGACAGCCGCCTAGCATTTCATCACATGGCCCGAGAGCTGCAT
CCGGACTGTACTGGGTCTCTCTGGTTAGACCAGATCTGAGCCTGGGAGCTCTCTGGCTAACTAGGGAACC
CACTGCTTAAGCCTCAATAAAGCTTGCCTTGAGTGCTTCAAGTAGTGTGTGCCCGTCTGTTGTGTGACTC
TGGTAACTAGAGATCCCTCAGACCCTTTTAGTCAGTGTGGAAAATCTCTAGCAGGGCCCGTTTAAACCCG
CTGATCAGCCTCGACTGTGCCTTCTAGTTGCCAGCCATCTGTTGTTTGCCCCTCCCCCGTGCCTTCCTTG
ACCCTGGAAGGTGCCACTCCCACTGTCCTTTCCTAATAAAATGAGGAAATTGCATCGCATTGTCTGAGTA
GGTGTCATTCTATTCTGGGGGGTGGGGTGGGGCAGGACAGCAAGGGGGAGGATTGGGAAGACAATAGCAG
GCATGCTGGGGATGCGGTGGGCTCTATGGCTTCTGAGGCGGAAAGAACCAGCTGGGGCTCTAGGGGGTAT
CCCC
[124 nt withheld, positions 8895-9018]
C
[91 nt withheld, positions 9020-9110]
A
[49 nt withheld, positions 9112-9160]
CCTTTGACGTTGGAGTCCACGTTCTTT
[37 nt withheld, positions 9188-9224]
ACCCTATCTCGGTCTATTCTTTTGATTTATAAGGGATTTTGCCGATTTCGGCCTATTGGTTAAAAAATGA
GCTGATTTAACAAAAATTTAACGCGAATTAATTCTGTGGAATGTGTGTCAGTTAGGGTGTGGAAAGTCCC
CAGGCTCCCCAGCAGGCAGAAGTATGCAAAGCATGCATCTCAATTAGTCAGCAACCAGGTGTGGAAAGTC
CCCAGGCTCCCCAGCAGGCAGAAGTATGCAAAGCATGCATCTCAATTAGTCAGCAACCATAGTCCCGCCC
CTAACTCCGCCCATCCCGCCCCTAACTCCGCCCAGTTCCGCCCATTCTCCGCCCCATGGCTGACTAATTT
TTTTTATTTATGCAGAGGCCGAGGCCGCCTCTGCCTCTGAGCTATTCCAGAAGTAGTGAGGAGGCTTTTT
TGGAGGCCTAGGCTTTTGCAAAAAGCTCCCGGGAGCTTGTATATCCATTTTCGGATCTGATCAGCACGTG
TTGACAATTAATCATCGGCATAGTATATCGGCATAGTATAATACGACAAGGTGAGGAACTAAACCATGGC
CAAGTTGACCAGTGCCGTTCCGGTGCTCACCGCGCGCGACGTCGCCGGAGCGGTCGAGTTCTGGACCGAC
CGGCTCGGGTTCTCCCGGGACTTCGTGGAGGACGACTTCGCCGGTGTGGTCCGGGACGACGTGACCCTGT
TCATCAGCGCGGTCCAGGACCAGGTGGTGCCGGACAACACCCTGGCCTGGGTGTGGGTGCGCGGCCTGGA
CGAGCTGTACGCCGAGTGGTCGGAGGTCGTGTCCACGAACTTCCGGGACGCCTCCGGGCCGGCCATGACC
GAGATCGGCGAGCAGCCGTGGGGGCGGGAGTTCGCCCTGCGCGACCCGGCCGGCAACTGCGTGCACTTCG
TGGCCGAGGAGCAGGACTGACACGTGCTACGAGATTTCGATTCCACCGCCGCCTTCTATGAAAGGTTGGG
CTTCGGAATCGTTTTCCGGGACGCCGGCTGGATGATCCTCCAGCGCGGGGATCTCATGCTGGAGTTCTTC
GCCCACCCCAACTTGTTTATTGCAGCTTATAATGGTTACAAATAAAGCAATAGCATCACAAATTTCACAA
ATAAAGCATTTTTTTCACTGCATTCTAGTTGTGGTTTGTCCAAACTCATCAATGTATCTTATCATGTCTG
TATACCGTCGACCTCTAGCTAGAGCTTGGCGTAATCATGGTCATAGCTGTTTCCTGTGTGAAATTGTTAT
CCGCTCACAATTCCACACAACATACGAGCCGGAAGCATAAAGTGTAAAGCCTGGGGTGCCTAATGAGTGA
GCTAACTCACATTAATTGCGTTGCGCTCACTGCCCGCTTTCCAGTCGGGAAACCTGTCGTGCCAGCTGCA
TTAATGAATCGGCCAACGCGCGGGGAGAGGCGGTTTGCGTATTGGGCGCTCTTCCGCTTCCTCGCTCACT
GACTCGCTGCGCTCGGTCGTTCGGCTGCGGCGAGCGGTATCAGCTCACTCAAAGGCGGTAATACGGTTAT
CCACAGAATCAGGGGATAACGCAGGAAAGAACATGTGAGCAAAAGGCCAGCAAAAGGCCAGGAACCGTAA
AAAGGCCGCGTTGCTGGCGTTTTTCCATAGGCTCCGCCCCCCTGACGAGCATCACAAAAATCGACGCTCA
AGTCAGAGGTGGCGAAACCCGACAGGACTATAAAGATACCAGGCGTTTCCCCCTGGAAGCTCCCTCGTGC
GCTCTCCTGTTCCGACCCTGCCGCTTACCGGATACCTGTCCGCCTTTCTCCCTTCGGGAAGCGTGGCGCT
TTCTCATAGCTCACGCTGTAGGTATCTCAGTTCGGTGTAGGTCGTTCGCTCCAAGCTGGGCTGTGTGCAC
GAACCCCCCGTTCAGCCCGACCGCTGCGCCTTATCCGGTAACTATCGTCTTGAGTCCAACCCGGTAAGAC
ACGACTTATCGCCACTGGCAGCAGCCACTGGTAACAGGATTAGCAGAGCGAGGTATGTAGGCGGTGCTAC
AGAGTTCTTGAAGTGGTGGCCTAACTACGGCTACACTAGAAGAACAGTATTTGGTATCTGCGCTCTGCTG
AAGCCAGTTACCTTCGGAAAAAGAGTTGGTAGCTCTTGATCCGGCAAACAAACCACCGCTGGTAGCGGTG
GTTTTTTTGTTTGCAAGCAGCAGATTACGCGCAGAAAAAAAGGATCTCAAGAAGATCCTTTGATCTTTTC
TACGGGGTCTGACGCTCAGTGGAACGAAAACTCACGTTAAGGGATTTTGGTCATGAGATTATCAAAAAGG
ATCTTCACCTAGATCCTTTTAAATTAAAAATGAAGTTTTAAATCAATCTAAAGTATATATGAGTAAACTT
GGTCTGACAGTTACCAATGCTTAATCAGTGAGGCACCTATCTCAGCGATCTGTCTATTTCGTTCATCCAT
AGTTGCCTGACTCCCCGTCGTGTAGATAACTACGATACGGGAGGGCTTACCATCTGGCCCCAGTGCTGCA
ATGATACCGCGAGACCCACGCTCACCGGCTCCAGATTTATCAGCAATAAACCAGCCAGCCGGAAGGGCCG
AGCGCAGAAGTGGTCCTGCAACTTTATCCGCCTCCATCCAGTCTATTAATTGTTGCCGGGAAGCTAGAGT
AAGTAGTTCGCCAGTTAATAGTTTGCGCAACGTTGTTGCCATTGCTACAGGCATCGTGGTGTCACGCTCG
TCGTTTGGTATGGCTTCATTCAGCTCCGGTTCCCAACGATCAAGGCGAGTTACATGATCCCCCATGTTGT
GCAAAAAAGCGGTTAGCTCCTTCGGTCCTCCGATCGTTGTCAGAAGTAAGTTGGCCGCAGTGTTATCACT
CATGGTTATGGCAGCACTGCATAATTCTCTTACTGTCATGCCATCCGTAAGATGCTTTTCTGTGACTGGT
GAGTACTCAACCAAGTCATTCTGAGAATAGTGTATGCGGCGACCGAGTTGCTCTTGCCCGGCGTCAATAC
GGGATAATACCGCGCCACATAGCAGAACTTTAAAAGTGCTCATCATTGGAAAACGTTCTTCGGGGCGAAA
ACTCTCAAGGATCTTACCGCTGTTGAGATCCAGTTCGATGTAACCCACTCGTGCACCCAACTGATCTTCA
GCATCTTTTACTTTCACCAGCGTTTCTGGGTGAGCAAAAACAGGAAGGCAAAATGCCGCAAAAAAGGGAA
TAAGGGCGACACGGAAATGTTGAATACTCATACTCTTCCTTTTTCAATATTATTGAAGCATTTATCAGGG
TTATTGTCTCATGAGCGGATACATATTTGAATGTATTTAGAAAAATAAACAAATAGGGGTTCCGCGCACA
TTTCCCCGAAAAGTGCCACCTGAC
